Addgene plasmid #66002: J23116_FB
Purpose: MoClo Basic Part: Constitutive promoter - Anderson series - low strength [F:J23116:B]
Depositing lab: Douglas Densmore. Depositing organization: Boston University Main Campus. Publication: CIDAR MoClo: Improved MoClo Assembly Standard and New E. coli Part Library Enable Rapid Combinatorial Design for Synthetic and Traditional Biology. Iverson SV, Haddock TL, Beal J, Densmore DM. ACS Synth Biol. 2016 Jan 15;5(1):99-103. doi: 10.1021/acssynbio.5b00124. Epub 2015 Nov 4. PubMed 26479688.
Backbone
  Vector backbone: DVA
  Vector type: Synthetic Biology
Growth in bacteria
  Bacterial resistance: Ampicillin, 100 μg/mL
  Growth temperature: 37°C
  Growth strain: DH5alpha
  Copy number: Unknown
Gene/Insert
  Gene/Insert name: Constitutive promoter (alt name: Basic Part - Promoter)
  Species: Synthetic
  Cloning method: Unknown
Terms and licenses: Academic/Nonprofit Terms; Industry Terms: Not Available to Industry
How to cite: J23116_FB was a gift from Douglas Densmore (Addgene plasmid # 66002 ; http://n2t.net/addgene:66002 ; RRID:Addgene_66002)
