[The description below was written by a language model from this plasmid's Addgene catalogue record and pLannotate feature annotations shown in this document.]
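Description:
J23116_FB is a small (about 2.1 kb) synthetic-biology plasmid from the CIDAR MoClo E. coli part library, holding a single Level 0 "basic part" in the DVA destination vector backbone. It is propagated in E. coli using a ColE1/pMB1-type origin, which the annotation classes as high-copy although the catalogue lists copy number as unknown. Selection is with ampicillin through a β-lactamase (AmpR) gene driven by its native bla promoter. The backbone also retains BioBrick prefix and suffix sequences flanking the part position, along with a putative bacterial transcription terminator next to the prefix that may help insulate the part from backbone transcription.

The payload is J23116, a synthetic constitutive bacterial promoter from the Anderson series, described in the record as low strength. The automated annotation labels this short region as a fragment of J23119. That call reflects sequence similarity, because the Anderson promoters are variants of the J23119 consensus, and it does not indicate a different insert. The "FB" in the name and the [F:J23116:B] notation indicate that the promoter is flanked by the MoClo fusion sites F and B. In this Golden Gate-style system, type IIS restriction digestion releases the part with defined overhangs, so it ligates in a fixed order with compatible parts such as ribosome binding sites, coding sequences and terminators. The type IIS sites themselves are not annotated in the feature table. The plasmid serves as a reusable source of a weak constitutive promoter for building transcription units and multi-gene devices in E. coli, with the F upstream site fixing where it joins in an assembly.
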