Features (pLannotate 1.2.2; 7 found; start..end, strand, type, name):
      5..27      +  promoter       J23119(SpeI) promoter (fragment): bacterial promoter (Registry of Standard Biological Parts BBa J23119) modified to end with an SpeI site
     51..71      +  misc_feature   BioBrick suffix: universal suffix for all parts
    248..836     -  rep_origin     ori: high-copy-number ColE1/pMB1/pBR322/pUC origin of replication
   1007..1867    -  CDS            AmpR: β-lactamase; bla; confers resistance to ampicillin, carbenicillin, and related antibiotics
   1868..1972    -  promoter       AmpR promoter: bla
   2062..2105    -  terminator     bacterial terminator: putative bacterial transcription terminator
   2108..2129    +  misc_feature   BioBrick prefix: BioBrick prefix for parts that do not start with "ATG"
>Addgene plasmid #66002 | J23116_FB | depositor full sequence | sequence record 114100 | J23116_FB sequence 2143 bps
CGCTTTGACAGCTAGCTCAGTCCTAGGGACTATGCTAGCTACTAGAGACCTACTAGTAGCGGCCGCTGCA
GGCTTCCTCGCTCACTGACTCGCTGCGCTCGGTCGTTCGGCTGCGGCGAGCGGTATCAGCTCACTCAAAG
GCGGTAATACGGTTATCCACAGAATCAGGGGATAACGCAGGAAAGAACATGTGAGCAAAAGGCCAGCAAA
AGGCCAGGAACCGTAAAAAGGCCGCGTTGCTGGCGTTTTTCCACAGGCTCCGCCCCCCTGACGAGCATCA
CAAAAATCGACGCTCAAGTCAGAGGTGGCGAAACCCGACAGGACTATAAAGATACCAGGCGTTTCCCCCT
GGAAGCTCCCTCGTGCGCTCTCCTGTTCCGACCCTGCCGCTTACCGGATACCTGTCCGCCTTTCTCCCTT
CGGGAAGCGTGGCGCTTTCTCATAGCTCACGCTGTAGGTATCTCAGTTCGGTGTAGGTCGTTCGCTCCAA
GCTGGGCTGTGTGCACGAACCCCCCGTTCAGCCCGACCGCTGCGCCTTATCCGGTAACTATCGTCTTGAG
TCCAACCCGGTAAGACACGACTTATCGCCACTGGCAGCAGCCACTGGTAACAGGATTAGCAGAGCGAGGT
ATGTAGGCGGTGCTACAGAGTTCTTGAAGTGGTGGCCTAACTACGGCTACACTAGAAGAACAGTATTTGG
TATCTGCGCTCTGCTGAAGCCAGTTACCTTCGGAAAAAGAGTTGGTAGCTCTTGATCCGGCAAACAAACC
ACCGCTGGTAGCGGTGGTTTTTTTGTTTGCAAGCAGCAGATTACGCGCAGAAAAAAAGGATCTCAAGAAG
ATCCTTTGATCTTTTCTACGGGGTCTGACGCTCAGTGGAACGAAAACTCACGTTAAGGGATTTTGGTCAT
GAGATTATCAAAAAGGATCTTCACCTAGATCCTTTTAAATTAAAAATGAAGTTTTAAATCAATCTAAAGT
ATATATGAGTAAACTTGGTCTGACAGTTACCAATGCTTAATCAGTGAGGCACCTATCTCAGCGATCTGTC
TATTTCGTTCATCCATAGTTGCCTGACTCCCCGTCGTGTAGATAACTACGATACGGGAGGGCTTACCATC
TGGCCCCAGTGCTGCAATGATACCGCGCGACCCACGCTCACCGGCTCCAGATTTATCAGCAATAAACCAG
CCAGCCGGAAGGGCCGAGCGCAGAAGTGGTCCTGCAACTTTATCCGCCTCCATCCAGTCTATTAATTGTT
GCCGGGAAGCTAGAGTAAGTAGTTCGCCAGTTAATAGTTTGCGCAACGTTGTTGCCATTGCTACAGGCAT
CGTGGTGTCACGCTCGTCGTTTGGTATGGCTTCATTCAGCTCCGGTTCCCAACGATCAAGGCGAGTTACA
TGATCCCCCATGTTGTGCAAAAAAGCGGTTAGCTCCTTCGGTCCTCCGATCGTTGTCAGAAGTAAGTTGG
CCGCAGTGTTATCACTCATGGTTATGGCAGCACTGCATAATTCTCTTACTGTCATGCCATCCGTAAGATG
CTTTTCTGTGACTGGTGAGTACTCAACCAAGTCATTCTGAGAATAGTGTATGCGGCGACCGAGTTGCTCT
TGCCCGGCGTCAATACGGGATAATACCGCGCCACATAGCAGAACTTTAAAAGTGCTCATCATTGGAAAAC
GTTCTTCGGGGCGAAAACTCTCAAGGATCTTACCGCTGTTGAGATCCAGTTCGATGTAACCCACTCGTGC
ACCCAACTGATCTTCAGCATCTTTTACTTTCACCAGCGTTTCTGGGTGAGCAAAAACAGGAAGGCAAAAT
GCCGCAAAAAAGGGAATAAGGGCGACACGGAAATGTTGAATACTCATACTCTTCCTTTTTCAATATTATT
GAAGCATTTATCAGGGTTATTGTCTCATGAGCGGATACATATTTGAATGTATTTAGAAAAATAAACAAAT
AGGGGTTCCGCGCACATTTCCCCGAAAAGTGCCACCTGACGTCTAAGAAACCATTATTATCATGACATTA
ACCTATAAAAATAGGCGTATCACGAGGCAGAATTTCAGATAAAAAAAATCCTTAGCTTTCGCTAAGGATG
ATTTCTGGAATTCGCGGCCGCTTCTAGAGACTAGTGGGTCTCA
