>Addgene plasmid #66002 | J23116_FB | addgene partial sequence | sequence record 114099 | MoCloR 5'-gccacctgacgtctaagaaacc-3'
ATAGGCGTATCACGAGGCAGAATTTCAGATAAAAAAAATCCTTAGCTTTCGCTAAGGATGATTTCTGGAA
TTCGCGGCCGCTTCTAGAGACTAGTGGGTCTCACGCTTTGACAGCTAGCTCAGTCCTAGGGACTATGCTA
GCTACTAGAGACCTACTAGTAGCGGCCGCTGCAGGCTTCCTCGCTCACTGACTCGCTGCGCTCGGTCGTT
CGGCTGCGGCGAGCGGTATCAGCTCACTCAAAGGCGGTAATACGGTTATCCACAGAATCAGGGGATAACG
CAGGAAAGAACATGTGAGCAAAAGGCCAGCAAAAGGCCAGGAACCGTAAAAAGGCCGCGTTGCTGGCGTT
TTTCCACAGGCTCCGCCCCCCTGACGAGCATCACAAAAATCGACGCTCAAGTCAGAGGTGGCGAAACCCG
ACAGGACTATAAAGATACCAGGCGTTTCCCCCTGGAAGCTCCCTCGTGCGCTCTCCTGTTCCGACCCTGC
CGCTTACCGGATACCTGTCCGCCTTTCTCCCTTCGGGAAGCGTGGCGCTTTCTCATAGCTCACGCTGTAG
GTATCTCAGTTCGGTGTAGGTCGTTCGCTCCAAGCTGGGCTGTGTGCACGAACCCCCCGTTCAGCCCGAC
CGCTGCGCCTTATCCGGTAACTATCGTCTTGAGTCCAACCCGGTAAGACACGACTTATCGCCACTGGCAG
CAGCCACTGGTAACAGGATTAGCAGAGCGAGGTATGTAGGCGGTGCTACAGAGTTCTTGAAGTGGTGGCC
TAACTACGGCTACACTAGAAGAACAGTATTTGGTATCTGCGCTCTGCTGAAGCCAGTTACCTTCGGAAA
